>Addgene plasmid #38914 | KAT2A | depositor partial sequence | sequence record 48972 | KAT2A sequence 423 bps
ATGCACCATCATCATCATCATTCTTCTGGTGTAGATCTGGGTACCGAGAACCTGTACTTCCAATCCATGG
AGCTGAAGGACCCCGACCAGCTCTACACAACCCTCAAAAACCTGCTGGCCCAAATCAAGTCTCACCCCAG
TGCCTGGCCCTTCATGGAGCCTGTGAAGAAGTCGGAGGCCCCTGACTACTACGAGGTCATCCGCTTCCCC
ATTGACCTGAAGACCATGACTGAGCGGCTGCGAAGCCGCTACTACGTGACCCGGAAGCTCTTTGTGGCCG
ACCTGCAGCGGGTCATCGCCAACTGTCGCGAGTACAACCCCCCGGACAGCGAGTACTGCCGCTGTGCCAG
CGCCCTGGAGAAGTTCTTCTACTTCAAGCTCAAGGAGGGAGGCCTCATTGACAAGTGACAGTAAAGGTGG
ATA
