>Addgene plasmid #38914 | KAT2A | addgene partial sequence | sequence record 51429 | T7_term
AGAGCTTCCGGGTCACGTAGTAGCGGCTTCGCAGCCGCTCAGTCATGGTCTTCAGGTCAATGGGGAAGCG
GATGACCTCGTAGTAGTCAGGGGCCTCCGACTTCTTCACAGGCTCCATGAAGGGCCAGGCACTGGGGTGA
GACTTGATTTGGGCCAGCAGGTTTTTGAGGGTTGTGTAGAGCTGGTCGGGGTCCTTCAGCTCCATGGATT
GGAAGTACAGGTTCTCGGTACCCAGATCTACACCAGAAGAATGATGATGATGATGGTGCATATGTATATC
TCCTTCTTAAAGTTAAACAAAATTATTTCTAGAGGGGAATTGTTATCCGCTCACAATTCCCCTATAGTGA
GTCGTATTAATTTCGCGGGATCGAGATCTCGATCCTCTACGCCGGACGCATCGTGGCCGGCATCACCGGC
GCCACAGGTGCGGTTGCTGGCGCCTATATCGCCGACATCACCGATGGGGAAGATCGGGCTCGCCACTTCG
GGCTCATGAGCGCTTGTTTCGGCGTGGGTATGGTGGCAGGCCCCGTGGCCGGGGGACTGTTGGGCGCCAT
CTCCTTGCATGCACCATTCC
