>Addgene plasmid #38914 | KAT2A | addgene partial sequence | sequence record 51430 | T7 5'-TAATACGACTCACTATAGGG-3'
CCCTCTAGAAATAATTTTGTTTAACTTTAAGAAGGAGATATACATATGCACCATCATCATCATCATTCTT
CTGGTGTAGATCTGGGTACCGAGAACCTGTACTTCCAATCCATGGAGCTGAAGGACCCCGACCAGCTCTA
CACAACCCTCAAAAACCTGCTGGCCCAAATCAAGTCTCACCCCAGTGCCTGGCCCTTCATGGAGCCTGTG
AAGAAGTCGGAGGCCCCTGACTACTACGAGGTCATCCGCTTCCCCATTGACCTGAAGACCATGACTGAGC
GGCTGCGAAGCCGCTACTACGTGACCCGGAAGCTCTTTGTGGCCGACCTGCAGCGGGTCATCGCCAACTG
TCGCGAGTACAACCCCCCGGACAGCGAGTACTGCCGCTGTGCCAGCGCCCTGGAGAAGTTCTTCTACTTC
AAGCTCAAGGAGGGAGGCCTCATTGACAAGTGACAGTAAAGGTGGATACGGATCCGAATTCGAGCTCCGT
CGACAAGCTTGCGGCCGCACTCGAGCACCACCACCACCACCACTGAGATCCGGCTGCTAACAAAGCCCGA
AAGGAAGCTGAGTTGGCTGCTGCCACCGCTGAGCAATAACTAGCATAACCCCTTGGGGCCTCTAAACGGG
TCTTGAGGGGTTTTTTGCTGAAAGGAGGAACTATATCCGGATTGGCGAATGGG
[124 nt withheld, positions 684-807]
C
[36 nt withheld, positions 809-844]
