[The description below was written by a language model from this plasmid's Addgene catalogue record.]
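Description:
KAT2A is a bacterial expression plasmid built on the pNIC28-Bsa4 backbone from the SGC, a vector designed for ligation-independent cloning of protein fragments for recombinant production in E. coli. It is maintained under kanamycin selection and is recorded as low copy. The record does not list the origin of replication or the promoter explicitly. However, the sequencing primers given are T7 forward and T7 terminator, which indicates that the insert lies between T7 promoter and terminator elements, the usual arrangement for inducible expression in strains that supply T7 RNA polymerase.

The insert is a 423 bp fragment of human KAT2A, also known as GCN5 or GCN5L2, a histone lysine acetyltransferase. At this size it encodes only a small portion of the protein rather than the complete open reading frame, and the record itself cautions that it may not be the full ORF. Which domain the fragment covers is not stated, although the entry links the construct to a deposited PDB structure. The fragment carries an N-terminal His tag followed by a TEV protease site, so the product can be captured by immobilised metal affinity chromatography and the tag then cleaved off to leave near-native protein.

The stated purpose is bacterial expression for structure determination. The plasmid is therefore suited to producing purified KAT2A domain protein for crystallography and, more generally, for related biophysical or ligand-binding work. No feature table was supplied, so the details of the backbone elements cannot be confirmed from the record.
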