Addgene plasmid #38914: KAT2A
Purpose: Bacterial expression for structure determination; may not be full ORF
Depositing lab: Nicola Burgess-Brown. Depositing organization: University of Oxford.
Backbone
  Vector backbone: pNIC28-Bsa4
  Backbone manufacturer: SGC
  Vector type: Bacterial Expression
Growth in bacteria
  Bacterial resistance: Kanamycin, 50 μg/mL
  Growth temperature: 37°C
  Growth strain: Mach1
  Copy number: Low Copy
Gene/Insert
  Gene/Insert name: KAT2A (alt names: GCN5 general control of amino-acid synthesis 5-like 2; PDB:3D7C)
  Species: H. sapiens (human)
  Insert size (bp): 423
  Entrez Gene: KAT2A (a.k.a. GCN5, GCN5L2, PCAF-b, hGCN5)
  Tag / fusion protein: His Tev (N terminal on insert)
  Cloning method: Ligation Independent Cloning
  Sequencing primers: 5′ T7; 3′ T7-term
Terms and licenses: Academic/Nonprofit Terms; Industry Terms: Not Available to Industry
How to cite: KAT2A was a gift from Nicola Burgess-Brown (Addgene plasmid # 38914 ; http://n2t.net/addgene:38914 ; RRID:Addgene_38914)
